Addgene plasmid #13864: RCAS (B) cPitx1 (CT#69)
Depositing lab: Cliff Tabin. Depositing organization: Harvard Medical School. Publication: Role of Pitx1 upstream of Tbx4 in specification of hindlimb identity. Logan M, Tabin CJ. Science. 1999 Mar 12. 283(5408):1736-9. 10.1126/science.283.5408.1736 PubMed 10073939.
Backbone
  Vector backbone: RCASBP (B)
  Backbone size w/o insert (bp): 11600
  Vector type: Retroviral ; avian expression
Growth in bacteria
  Bacterial resistance: Ampicillin, 100 μg/mL
  Growth temperature: 37°C
  Growth strain: DH5alpha
  Copy number: High Copy
Gene/Insert
  Gene/Insert name: pitx1
  Species: G. gallus (chicken)
  Insert size (bp): 900
  Entrez Gene: PITX1 (a.k.a. PTX1)
  Cloning method: Restriction Enzyme; 5′ cloning site ClaI (not destroyed); 3′ cloning site ClaI (not destroyed)
  Sequencing primers: 5′ RCAS-F
Terms and licenses: Academic/Nonprofit Terms; Industry Terms: Not Available to Industry
Depositor comments: The entire open reading frame of chick Pitx1 was cloned into the RCAS plasmid using conventional methods
How to cite: RCAS (B) cPitx1 (CT#69) was a gift from Cliff Tabin (Addgene plasmid # 13864 ; http://n2t.net/addgene:13864 ; RRID:Addgene_13864)
