[The description below was written by a language model from this plasmid's Addgene catalogue record.]
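Description:
RCAS (B) cPitx1 is an avian retroviral expression construct built on the RCASBP (B) backbone (about 11.6 kb without insert). RCAS vectors are replication-competent proviral plasmids derived from avian leukosis/Rous sarcoma virus, in which the viral LTRs flank the gag, pol and env genes and a foreign gene takes the place of src. "BP" refers to the Bryan high-titre polymerase variant of the series, and "(B)" indicates the subgroup B envelope, which determines which avian cells the resulting virus can enter. The plasmid is propagated in E. coli as a high-copy construct under ampicillin selection. No feature table accompanies the record, so the individual viral and bacterial elements are not itemised.

The payload is the entire open reading frame of chicken Pitx1 (PITX1, also called PTX1), roughly 900 bp, inserted at the ClaI site. ClaI is retained at both ends, so this was a non-directional cloning step; the record does not explicitly state the insert's orientation. In RCAS vectors, a gene placed at this position is normally expressed from a spliced subgenomic message driven by the viral LTR, so no separate internal promoter is required, and none is recorded. No epitope tags or reporters are listed.

After transfection into permissive avian cells, such a construct yields infectious virus that spreads through the culture or through infected embryonic tissue, giving sustained, widespread misexpression of the transgene. The associated publication concerns the role of Pitx1 upstream of Tbx4 in specifying hindlimb identity, consistent with use for ectopic Pitx1 expression in developing chick limb tissue.
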