>Addgene plasmid #13864 | RCAS (B) cPitx1 (CT#69) | addgene partial sequence | sequence record 20175 | 13864 with RCAS-F
GCTATTGGTAATTGTGAAATACGCTTTTGTCTGTGTGCTGCAGGAGCTGAGCTGACTCTGCTGGTGGCCT
CGCGTACCACTGTGGCATCGATTCTAGACCACTGTGGCCAGGCGGTAGCTGGGACGTGCAGCCGACCACC
ATGGATTCCTTTAAAGGTGGAATGAATTTGGAGAGACTGCCCGAGAGCTTGAGACCCCAACCCTCCCATG
ACATGGCTTCCAGCTTCCATTTGCAAAGATCCTCGGAGCCCAGAGACCCGATCGAGAACTCGGCCAGTGA
ATCCTCCGACACGGAGGTGCCAGAAAAAGAGAGAAGCGGAGAGCAGAAAAACGAGGACGGGGCCGCCGAC
GACCCGGCGAAGAAGAAGAAGCAACGGAGGCAGCGGACCCACTTCACCAGCCAGCAGCTGCAGGAGCTGG
AGGCCACCTTCCAGCGGAACCGCTACCCCGATATGAGCATGCGGGAGGAGATCGCCGTGTGGACGAACCT
CACCGAGCCCCGCGTCCGGGTGTGGTTCAAGAACCGCCGAGCCCAAGTGGAGAAAGCGGGAGCGGAACCA
GCAGATGGACCTGTGCAA
